Addgene plasmid #213355: NPY4R-DuET
Purpose: The DuET construct encodes the named human GPCR engineered with a cleaved hemagglutinin signal peptide, a 5' FLAG and a 3' 1D4 epitope tag optimized for expression in mammalian cells and proteomics studies.
Depositing lab: Thomas Sakmar. Depositing organization: Rockefeller University. Publication: Multiplexed selectivity screening of anti-GPCR antibodies. Dahl L, Kotliar IB, Bendes A, Dodig-Crnkovic T, Fromm S, Elofsson A, Uhlen M, Sakmar TP, Schwenk JM. Sci Adv. 2023 May 3;9(18):eadf9297. doi: 10.1126/sciadv.adf9297. Epub 2023 May 3. PubMed 37134173.
Backbone
  Vector backbone: pcDNA 3.1 (+)
  Vector type: Mammalian Expression
Growth in bacteria
  Bacterial resistance: Ampicillin, 100 μg/mL
  Growth temperature: 37°C
  Growth strain: DH5alpha
  Copy number: High Copy
Gene/Insert
  Gene/Insert name: NPY4R (alt names: Neuropeptide Y receptor Y4; PP1, PPYR1, Y4)
  Species: H. sapiens (human)
  Entrez Gene: NPY4R (a.k.a. NPY4-R, PP1, PPYR1, Y4)
  Promoter: CMV, T7
  Tag / fusion protein: FLAG (N terminal on insert); 1D4 (C terminal on insert)
  Cloning method: Gibson Cloning
Terms and licenses: Academic/Nonprofit Terms; Industry Terms: Not Available to Industry
Depositor comments: Class: A, Family: Neuropeptide Y. Ensembl ID: ENSG00000204174, Uniprot ID: P50391
How to cite: NPY4R-DuET was a gift from Thomas Sakmar (Addgene plasmid # 213355 ; http://n2t.net/addgene:213355 ; RRID:Addgene_213355)
