[The description below was written by a language model from this plasmid's Addgene catalogue record and pLannotate feature annotations shown in this document.]
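Description:
NPY4R-DuET is a mammalian expression plasmid built on the pcDNA 3.1 (+) backbone that encodes the human neuropeptide Y receptor Y4 (NPY4R, also called PPYR1 or Y4), a class A GPCR of the neuropeptide Y family. It is maintained in E. coli through a high-copy ColE1/pUC-type origin and selected with ampicillin via the β-lactamase gene and its own promoter. An f1 origin is also present. For selection in mammalian cells, the backbone carries a neomycin/kanamycin phosphotransferase gene driven by the SV40 enhancer/early promoter and terminated by the SV40 polyadenylation signal.

The receptor coding sequence sits downstream of the human CMV immediate early enhancer and promoter, which drives strong constitutive transcription in mammalian cells. It is followed by the bovine growth hormone polyadenylation signal. A T7 promoter between the CMV promoter and the insert allows in vitro transcription. According to the record, the "DuET" design adds a cleavable hemagglutinin signal peptide and a FLAG epitope at the N terminus and a 1D4 epitope at the C terminus. The automated feature table picks up only a short FLAG-type match just upstream of the NPY4R open reading frame and does not annotate the signal peptide or the 1D4 tag. Several short annotated fragments (an HIV-1 LTR piece, ble, lacI, bom) appear to be partial matches to backbone sequence rather than functional parts.

The dual tags permit detection or capture of the receptor from either end. The construct is intended for expressing epitope-tagged NPY4R in mammalian cells for proteomics studies, and the associated publication concerns multiplexed selectivity screening of anti-GPCR antibodies.
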