Features (pLannotate 1.2.2; 21 found; start..end, strand, type, name):
    451..555     -  promoter       AmpR promoter: bla
    614..666     -  misc_feature   bom (fragment): basis of mobility region from pBR322
    821..1200    +  enhancer       CMV enhancer: human cytomegalovirus immediate early enhancer
   1201..1404    +  promoter       CMV promoter: human cytomegalovirus (CMV) immediate early promoter
   1400..1433    +  LTR            5' LTR (truncated) (fragment): truncated 5' long terminal repeat (LTR) from HIV-1
   1449..1467    +  promoter       T7 promoter: promoter for bacteriophage T7 RNA polymerase
   1560..1580    +  CDS            3xFLAG (fragment): three tandem FLAG® epitope tags
   1593..2717    +  CDS            NPY4R: NPY4R_HUMAN - Also known as PPYR1. Experimental evidence at transcript level: Swiss-Prot protein existence level 2. Receptor for neuropeptide Y and peptide YY. The rank order of affinity of this receptor for pancreatic polypeptides is PP, PP (2-36) and [Ile-31, Gln-34] PP > [Pro-34] PYY > PYY and [Leu-31, Pro-34] NPY > NPY > PYY (3-36) and NPY (2-36) > PP (13-36) > PP (31-36) > NPY free acid. From Homo sapiens (Human).
   2848..3072    +  polyA_signal   bGH poly(A) signal: bovine growth hormone polyadenylation signal
   3076..3097    +  promoter       SV40 promoter (fragment): SV40 enhancer and early promoter
   3118..3546    +  rep_origin     f1 ori (sequence partly withheld): f1 bacteriophage origin of replication; arrow indicates direction of (+) strand synthesis
   3560..3889    +  promoter       SV40 promoter: SV40 enhancer and early promoter
   3956..4747    +  CDS            neo: KKA2_KLEPN - Also known as kan, nptII. Experimental evidence at protein level: Swiss-Prot protein existence level 1. Resistance to kanamycin, neomycin, paromomycin, ribostamycin, butirosin and gentamicin B. From Klebsiella pneumoniae.
   4771..4929    +  CDS            ble (fragment): BLE_KLEPN - Experimental evidence at protein level: Swiss-Prot protein existence level 1. Binding protein with a strong affinity to the bleomycin family of antibiotics. Binds to CL990; an antimitotic-antibiotic compound. From Klebsiella pneumoniae.
   4924..5045    +  polyA_signal   SV40 poly(A) signal: SV40 polyadenylation signal
   5118..5134    -  protein_bind   lac operator: The lac repressor binds to the lac operator to inhibit transcription in E. coli. This inhibition can be relieved by adding lactose or isopropyl-β-D-thiogalactopyranoside (IPTG). lac repressor encoded by lacI
   5142..5172    -  promoter       lac promoter: promoter for the E. coli lac operon
   5187..5208    -  protein_bind   CAP binding site: CAP binding activates transcription in the presence of cAMP. E. coli catabolite activator protein
   5221..5313    -  CDS            lacI (fragment): lac repressor; lacI; The lac repressor binds to the lac operator to inhibit transcription in E. coli. This inhibition can be relieved by adding lactose or isopropyl-β-D-thiogalactopyranoside (IPTG).
   5496..6084    -  rep_origin     ori: high-copy-number ColE1/pMB1/pBR322/pUC origin of replication
   6255..450     -  CDS            AmpR (across the origin): β-lactamase; bla; confers resistance to ampicillin, carbenicillin, and related antibiotics
>Addgene plasmid #213355 | NPY4R-DuET | addgene full sequence | sequence record 430878 | Addgene NGS Result
CAAAAAAGCGGTTAGCTCCTTCGGTCCTCCGATCGTTGTCAGAAGTAAGTTGGCCGCAGTGTTATCACTC
ATGGTTATGGCAGCACTGCATAATTCTCTTACTGTCATGCCATCCGTAAGATGCTTTTCTGTGACTGGTG
AGTACTCAACCAAGTCATTCTGAGAATAGTGTATGCGGCGACCGAGTTGCTCTTGCCCGGCGTCAATACG
GGATAATACCGCGCCACATAGCAGAACTTTAAAAGTGCTCATCATTGGAAAACGTTCTTCGGGGCGAAAA
CTCTCAAGGATCTTACCGCTGTTGAGATCCAGTTCGATGTAACCCACTCGTGCACCCAACTGATCTTCAG
CATCTTTTACTTTCACCAGCGTTTCTGGGTGAGCAAAAACAGGAAGGCAAAATGCCGCAAAAAAGGGAAT
AAGGGCGACACGGAAATGTTGAATACTCATACTCTTCCTTTTTCAATATTATTGAAGCATTTATCAGGGT
TATTGTCTCATGAGCGGATACATATTTGAATGTATTTAGAAAAATAAACAAATAGGGGTTCCGCGCACAT
TTCCCCGAAAAGTGCCACCTGACGTCGACGGATCGGGAGATCTCCCGATCCCCTATGGTGCACTCTCAGT
ACAATCTGCTCTGATGCCGCATAGTTAAGCCAGTATCTGCTCCCTGCTTGTGTGTTGGAGGTCGCTGAGT
AGTGCGCGAGCAAAATTTAAGCTACAACAAGGCAAGGCTTGACCGACATTTGCATGAAGAATCTGCTTAG
GGTTAGGCGTTTTGCGCTGCTTCGCGATGTACGGGCCAGATATACGCGTTGACATTGATTATTGACTAGT
TATTAATAGTAATCAATTACGGGGTCATTAGTTCATAGCCCATATATGGAGTTCCGCGTTACATAACTTA
CGGTAAATGGCCCGCCTGGCTGACCGCCCAACGACCCCCGCCCATTGACGTCAATAATGACGTATGTTCC
CATAGTAACGCCAATAGGGACTTTCCATTGACGTCAATGGGTGGAGTATTTACGGTAAACTGCCCACTTG
GCAGTACATCAAGTGTATCATATGCCAAGTACGCCCCCTATTGACGTCAATGACGGTAAATGGCCCGCCT
GGCATTATGCCCAGTACATGACCTTATGGGACTTTCCTACTTGGCAGTACATCTACGTATTAGTCATCGC
TATTACCATGGTGATGCGGTTTTGGCAGTACATCAATGGGCGTGGATAGCGGTTTGACTCACGGGGATTT
CCAAGTCTCCACCCCATTGACGTCAATGGGAGTTTGTTTTGGCACCAAAATCAACGGGACTTTCCAAAAT
GTCGTAACAACTCCGCCCCATTGACGCAAATGGGCGGTAGGCGTGTACGGTGGGAGGTCTATATAAGCAG
AGCTCTCTGGCTAACTAGAGAACCCACTGCTTACTGGCTTATCGAAATTAATACGACTCACTATAGGGAG
ACCCAAGCTGGCTAGCGTTTAAACTTAAGCTTAGCGCCACCATGAAGACGATCATCGCCCTGAGCTACAT
CTTCTGCCTGGTATTCGCCGACTACAAGGACGATGATGACGCCAGCATCGATATGAACACTTCACACCTG
CTGGCCCTGTTGCTTCCAAAGAGCCCACAAGGCGAGAATCGCAGCAAGCCCTTGGGGACTCCTTATAACT
TCTCAGAGCACTGTCAGGACTCCGTGGATGTGATGGTATTCATCGTCACGTCCTACTCCATCGAAACAGT
CGTGGGAGTGCTCGGGAACCTCTGTCTCATGTGTGTGACTGTCCGGCAAAAAGAAAAGGCTAACGTCACC
AACCTGCTGATTGCTAACCTGGCATTCAGCGATTTCCTTATGTGCTTGCTGTGCCAGCCACTGACAGCGG
TTTACACCATCATGGACTATTGGATATTCGGAGAGACACTGTGTAAGATGAGCGCTTTTATACAGTGTAT
GTCAGTTACTGTGAGCATTCTGTCTTTGGTCCTTGTCGCCCTCGAAAGGCATCAGTTGATTATTAATCCC
ACGGGCTGGAAGCCCTCTATCTCTCAAGCATATCTGGGTATCGTGCTGATCTGGGTCATTGCATGCGTGC
TTAGTCTCCCCTTCCTGGCTAACAGTATTTTGGAGAACGTCTTTCACAAGAACCATAGCAAAGCTCTGGA
GTTTTTGGCCGACAAGGTCGTATGCACTGAGTCCTGGCCATTGGCACATCACCGGACAATTTATACAACC
TTCCTGCTGTTGTTCCAGTACTGTCTGCCCCTCGGTTTTATCCTCGTCTGCTATGCCAGGATCTACAGGC
GCCTGCAGCGCCAGGGGCGCGTGTTCCACAAAGGGACCTATTCCCTCAGGGCTGGACACATGAAACAGGT
GAATGTTGTTCTCGTCGTGATGGTGGTTGCTTTTGCGGTGTTGTGGCTGCCACTCCACGTGTTCAACAGC
CTCGAAGATTGGCATCACGAGGCCATCCCAATCTGTCACGGTAATCTGATTTTCCTCGTCTGTCATCTCT
TGGCCATGGCTTCTACCTGCGTGAACCCCTTTATATACGGCTTTTTGAATACAAATTTCAAGAAGGAGAT
CAAGGCACTCGTGCTTACATGTCAGCAGAGCGCCCCGCTGGAGGAGTCCGAACACTTGCCCCTGTCCACT
GTGCACACGGAAGTCAGCAAGGGATCCTTGAGGCTGAGCGGGCGCAGTAACCCGATAATCGATACCGGTG
GACGCACCGGTGAATTCGATGAGGCCAGCACCACCGTGTCTAAGACCGAGACTTCTCAGGTGGCCCCTGC
CTAACTCGAGTCTAGAGGGCCCGTTTAAACCCGCTGATCAGCCTCGACTGTGCCTTCTAGTTGCCAGCCA
TCTGTTGTTTGCCCCTCCCCCGTGCCTTCCTTGACCCTGGAAGGTGCCACTCCCACTGTCCTTTCCTAAT
AAAATGAGGAAATTGCATCGCATTGTCTGAGTAGGTGTCATTCTATTCTGGGGGGTGGGGTGGGGCAGGA
CAGCAAGGGGGAGGATTGGGAAGACAATAGCAGGCATGCTGGGGATGCGGTGGGCTCTATGGCTTCTGAG
GCGGAAAGAACCAGCTGGGGCTCTAGGGGGTATCCCC
[124 nt withheld, positions 3118-3241]
C
[91 nt withheld, positions 3243-3333]
A
[49 nt withheld, positions 3335-3383]
CCTTTGACGTTGGAGTCCACGTTCTTT
[37 nt withheld, positions 3411-3447]
ACCCTATCTCGGTCTATTCTTTTGATTTATAAGGGATTTTGCCGATTTCGGCCTATTGGTTAAAAAATGA
GCTGATTTAACAAAAATTTAACGCGAATTAATTCTGTGGAATGTGTGTCAGTTAGGGTGTGGAAAGTCCC
CAGGCTCCCCAGCAGGCAGAAGTATGCAAAGCATGCATCTCAATTAGTCAGCAACCAGGTGTGGAAAGTC
CCCAGGCTCCCCAGCAGGCAGAAGTATGCAAAGCATGCATCTCAATTAGTCAGCAACCATAGTCCCGCCC
CTAACTCCGCCCATCCCGCCCCTAACTCCGCCCAGTTCCGCCCATTCTCCGCCCCATGGCTGACTAATTT
TTTTTATTTATGCAGAGGCCGAGGCCGCCTCTGCCTCTGAGCTATTCCAGAAGTAGTGAGGAGGCTTTTT
TGGAGGCCTAGGCTTTTGCAAAAAGCTCCCGGGAGCTTGTATATCCATTTTCGGATCTGATCAAGAGACA
GGATGAGGATCGTTTCGCATGATTGAACAAGATGGATTGCACGCAGGTTCTCCGGCCGCTTGGGTGGAGA
GGCTATTCGGCTATGACTGGGCACAACAGACAATCGGCTGCTCTGATGCCGCCGTGTTCCGGCTGTCAGC
GCAGGGGCGCCCGGTTCTTTTTGTCAAGACCGACCTGTCCGGTGCCCTGAATGAACTGCAGGACGAGGCA
GCGCGGCTATCGTGGCTGGCCACGACGGGCGTTCCTTGCGCAGCTGTGCTCGACGTTGTCACTGAAGCGG
GAAGGGACTGGCTGCTATTGGGCGAAGTGCCGGGGCAGGATCTCCTGTCATCTCACCTTGCTCCTGCCGA
GAAAGTATCCATCATGGCTGATGCAATGCGGCGGCTGCATACGCTTGATCCGGCTACCTGCCCATTCGAC
CACCAAGCGAAACATCGCATCGAGCGAGCACGTACTCGGATGGAAGCCGGTCTTGTCGATCAGGATGATC
TGGACGAAGAGCATCAGGGGCTCGCGCCAGCCGAACTGTTCGCCAGGCTCAAGGCGCGCATGCCCGACGG
CGAGGATCTCGTCGTGACCCATGGCGATGCCTGCTTGCCGAATATCATGGTGGAAAATGGCCGCTTTTCT
GGATTCATCGACTGTGGCCGGCTGGGTGTGGCGGACCGCTATCAGGACATAGCGTTGGCTACCCGTGATA
TTGCTGAAGAGCTTGGCGGCGAATGGGCTGACCGCTTCCTCGTGCTTTACGGTATCGCCGCTCCCGATTC
GCAGCGCATCGCCTTCTATCGCCTTCTTGACGAGTTCTTCTGAGCGGGACTCTGGGGTTCGAAATGACCG
ACCAAGCGACGCCCAACCTGCCATCACGAGATTTCGATTCCACCGCCGCCTTCTATGAAAGGTTGGGCTT
CGGAATCGTTTTCCGGGACGCCGGCTGGATGATCCTCCAGCGCGGGGATCTCATGCTGGAGTTCTTCGCC
CACCCCAACTTGTTTATTGCAGCTTATAATGGTTACAAATAAAGCAATAGCATCACAAATTTCACAAATA
AAGCATTTTTTTCACTGCATTCTAGTTGTGGTTTGTCCAAACTCATCAATGTATCTTATCATGTCTGTAT
ACCGTCGACCTCTAGCTAGAGCTTGGCGTAATCATGGTCATAGCTGTTTCCTGTGTGAAATTGTTATCCG
CTCACAATTCCACACAACATACGAGCCGGAAGCATAAAGTGTAAAGCCTGGGGTGCCTAATGAGTGAGCT
AACTCACATTAATTGCGTTGCGCTCACTGCCCGCTTTCCAGTCGGGAAACCTGTCGTGCCAGCTGCATTA
ATGAATCGGCCAACGCGCGGGGAGAGGCGGTTTGCGTATTGGGCGCTCTTCCGCTTCCTCGCTCACTGAC
TCGCTGCGCTCGGTCGTTCGGCTGCGGCGAGCGGTATCAGCTCACTCAAAGGCGGTAATACGGTTATCCA
CAGAATCAGGGGATAACGCAGGAAAGAACATGTGAGCAAAAGGCCAGCAAAAGGCCAGGAACCGTAAAAA
GGCCGCGTTGCTGGCGTTTTTCCATAGGCTCCGCCCCCCTGACGAGCATCACAAAAATCGACGCTCAAGT
CAGAGGTGGCGAAACCCGACAGGACTATAAAGATACCAGGCGTTTCCCCCTGGAAGCTCCCTCGTGCGCT
CTCCTGTTCCGACCCTGCCGCTTACCGGATACCTGTCCGCCTTTCTCCCTTCGGGAAGCGTGGCGCTTTC
TCATAGCTCACGCTGTAGGTATCTCAGTTCGGTGTAGGTCGTTCGCTCCAAGCTGGGCTGTGTGCACGAA
CCCCCCGTTCAGCCCGACCGCTGCGCCTTATCCGGTAACTATCGTCTTGAGTCCAACCCGGTAAGACACG
ACTTATCGCCACTGGCAGCAGCCACTGGTAACAGGATTAGCAGAGCGAGGTATGTAGGCGGTGCTACAGA
GTTCTTGAAGTGGTGGCCTAACTACGGCTACACTAGAAGAACGGTATTTGGTATCTGCGCTCTGCTGAAG
CCAGTTACCTTCGGAAAAAGAGTTGGTAGCTCTTGATCCGGCAAACAAACCACCGCTGGTAGCGGTGGTT
TTTTTGTTTGCAAGCAGCAGATTACGCGCAGAAAAAAAGGATCTCAAGAAGATCCTTTGATCTTTTCTAC
GGGGTCTGACGCTCAGTGGAACGAAAACTCACGTTAAGGGATTTTGGTCATGAGATTATCAAAAAGGATC
TTCACCTAGATCCTTTTAAATTAAAAATGAAGTTTTAAATCAATCTAAAGTATATATGAGTAAACTTGGT
CTGACAGTTACCAATGCTTAATCAGTGAGGCACCTATCTCAGCGATCTGTCTATTTCGTTCATCCATAGT
TGCCTGACTCCCCGTCGTGTAGATAACTACGATACGGGAGGGCTTACCATCTGGCCCCAGTGCTGCAATG
ATACCGCGAGACCCACGCTCACCGGCTCCAGATTTATCAGCAATAAACCAGCCAGCCGGAAGGGCCGAGC
GCAGAAGTGGTCCTGCAACTTTATCCGCCTCCATCCAGTCTATTAATTGTTGCCGGGAAGCTAGAGTAAG
TAGTTCGCCAGTTAATAGTTTGCGCAACGTTGTTGCCATTGCTACAGGCATCGTGGTGTCACGCTCGTCG
TTTGGTATGGCTTCATTCAGCTCCGGTTCCCAACGATCAAGGCGAGTTACATGATCCCCCATGTTGTG
